>Addgene plasmid #134848 | pAT892_CMV/CAG_PUFa-p65HSF1 | addgene full sequence | sequence record 272097 | Addgene NGS Result
TTGAGATCCTTTTTTTCTGCGCGTAATCTGCTGCTTGCAAACAAAAAAACCACCGCTACCAGCGGTGGTT
TGTTTGCCGGATCAAGAGCTACCAACTCTTTTTCCGAAGGTAACTGGCTTCAGCAGAGCGCAGATACCAA
ATACTGTTCTTCTAGTGTAGCCGTAGTTAGGCCACCACTTCAAGAACTCTGTAGCACCGCCTACATACCT
CGCTCTGCTAATCCTGTTACCAGTGGCTGCTGCCAGTGGCGATAAGTCGTGTCTTACCGGGTTGGACTCA
AGACGATAGTTACCGGATAAGGCGCAGCGGTCGGGCTGAACGGGGGGTTCGTGCACACAGCCCAGCTTGG
AGCGAACGACCTACACCGAACTGAGATACCTACAGCGTGAGCTATGAGAAAGCGCCACGCTTCCCGAAGG
GAGAAAGGCGGACAGGTATCCGGTAAGCGGCAGGGTCGGAACAGGAGAGCGCACGAGGGAGCTTCCAGGG
GGAAACGCCTGGTATCTTTATAGTCCTGTCGGGTTTCGCCACCTCTGACTTGAGCGTCGATTTTTGTGAT
GCTCGTCAGGGGGGCGGAGCCTATGGAAAAACGCCAGCAACGCGGCCTTTTTACGGTTCCTGGCCTTTTG
CTGGCCTTTTGCTCACATGTTCTTTCCTGCGTTATCCCCTGATTCTGTGGATAACCGTATTACCGCCTTT
GAGTGAGCTGATACCGCTCGCCGCAGCCGAACGACCGAGCGCAGCGAGTCAGTGAGCGAGGAAGCGGAAG
AGCGCCCAATACGCAAACCGCCTCTCCCCGCGCGTTGGCCGATTCATTAATGCAGCTGGCACGACAGGTT
TCCCGACTGGAAAGCGGGCAGTGAGCGCAACGCAATTAATGTGAGTTAGCTCACTCATTAGGCACCCCAG
GCTTTACACTTTATGCTTCCGGCTCGTATGTTGTGTGGAATTGTGAGCGGATAACAATTTCACACAGGAA
ACAGCTATGACCATGATTACGCCAAGCGCGCAATTAACCCTCACTAAAGGGAACAAAAGCTGGAGCTGCA
AGCTTAATGTAGTCTTATGCAATACTCTTGTAGTCTTGCAACATGGTAACGATGAGTTAGCAACATGCCT
TACAAGGAGAGAAAAAGCACCGTGCATGCCGATTGGTGGAAGTAAGGTGGTACGATCGTGCCTTATTAGG
AAGGCAACAGACGGGTCTGACATGGATTGGACGAACCACTGAATTGCCGCATTGCAGAGATATTGTATTT
AAGTGCCTAGCTCGATACATAAACGGGTCTCTCTGGTTAGACCAGATCTGAGCCTGGGAGCTCTCTGGCT
AACTAGGGAACCCACTGCTTAAGCCTCAATAAAGCTTGCCTTGAGTGCTTCAAGTAGTGTGTGCCCGTCT
GTTGTGTGACTCTGGTAACTAGAGATCCCTCAGACCCTTTTAGTCAGTGTGGAAAATCTCTAGCAGTGGC
GCCCGAACAGGGACTTGAAAGCGAAAGGGAAACCAGAGGAGCTCTCTCGACGCAGGACTCGGCTTGCTGA
AGCGCGCACGGCAAGAGGCGAGGGGCGGCGACTGGTGAGTACGCCAAAAATTTTGACTAGCGGAGGCTAG
AAGGAGAGAGATGGGTGCGAGAGCGTCAGTATTAAGCGGGGGAGAATTAGATCGCGATGGGAAAAAATTC
GGTTAAGGCCAGGGGGAAAGAAAAAATATAAATTAAAACATATAGTATGGGCAAGCAGGGAGCTAGAACG
ATTCGCAGTTAATCCTGGCCTGTTAGAAACATCAGAAGGCTGTAGACAAATACTGGGACAGCTACAACCA
TCCCTTCAGACAGGATCAGAAGAACTTAGATCATTATATAATACAGTAGCAACCCTCTATTGTGTGCATC
AAAGGATAGAGATAAAAGACACCAAGGAAGCTTTAGACAAGATAGAGGAAGAGCAAAACAAAAGTAAGAC
CACCGCACAGCAAGCGGCCGCTGATCTTCAGACCTGGAGGAGGAGATATGAGGGACAATTGGAGAAGTGA
ATTATATAAATATAAAGTAGTAAAAATTGAACCATTAGGAGTAGCACCCACCAAGGCAAAGAGAAGAGTG
GTGCAGAGAGAAAAAAGAGCAGTGGGAATAGGAGCTTTGTTCCTTGGGTTCTTGGGAGCAGCAGGAAGCA
CTATGGGCGCAGCGTCAATGACGCTGACGGTACAGGCCAGACAATTATTGTCTGGTATAGTGCAGCAGCA
GAACAATTTGCTGAGGGCTATTGAGGCGCAACAGCATCTGTTGCAACTCACAGTCTGGGGCATCAAGCAG
CTCCAGGCAAGAATCCTGGCTGTGGAAAGATACCTAAAGGATCAACAGCTCCTGGGGATTTGGGGTTGCT
CTGGAAAACTCATTTGCACCACTGCTGTGCCTTGGAATGCTAGTTGGAGTAATAAATCTCTGGAACAGAT
TTGGAATCACACGACCTGGATGGAGTGGGACAGAGAAATTAACAATTACACAAGCTTAATACACTCCTTA
ATTGAAGAATCGCAAAACCAGCAAGAAAAGAATGAACAAGAATTATTGGAATTAGATAAATGGGCAAGTT
TGTGGAATTGGTTTAACATAACAAATTGGCTGTGGTATATAAAATTATTCATAATGATAGTAGGAGGCTT
GGTAGGTTTAAGAATAGTTTTTGCTGTACTTTCTATAGTGAATAGAGTTAGGCAGGGATATTCACCATTA
TCGTTTCAGACCCACCTCCCAACCCCGAGGGGACCCTTGCGCCTTTTCCAAGGCAGCCCTGGGTTTGCGC
AGGGACGCGGCTGCTCTGGGCGTGGTTCCGGGAAACGCAGCGGCGCCGACCCTGGGTCTCGCACATTCTT
CACGTCCGTTCGCAGCGTCACCCGGATCTTCGCCGCTACCCTTGTGGGCCCCCCGGCGACGCTTCCTGCT
CCGCCCCTAAGTCGGGAAGGTTCCTTGCGGTTCGCGGCGTGCCGGACGTGACAAACGGAAGCCGCACGTC
TCACTAGTACCCTCGCAGACGGACAGCGCCAGGGAGCAATGGCAGCGCGCCGACCGCGATGGGCTGTGGC
CAATAGCGGCTGCTCAGCAGGGCGCGCCGAGAGCAGCGGCCGGGAAGGGGCGGTGCGGGAGGCGGGGTGT
GGGGCGGTAGTGTGGGCCCTGTTCCTGCCCGCGCGGTGTTCCGCATTCTGCAAGCCTCCGGAGCGCACGT
CGGCAGTCGGCTCCCTCGTTGACCGAATCACCGACCTCTCTCCCCAGGGGGTACCACCGGAGCTTACCAT
GACCGAGTACAAGCCCACGGTGCGCCTCGCCACCCGCGACGACGTCCCCAGGGCCGTACGCACCCTCGCC
GCCGCGTTCGCCGACTACCCCGCCACGCGCCACACCGTCGATCCGGACCGCCACATCGAGCGGGTCACCG
AGCTGCAAGAACTCTTCCTCACGCGCGTCGGGCTCGACATCGGCAAGGTGTGGGTCGCGGACGACGGCGC
CGCCGTGGCGGTCTGGACCACGCCGGAGAGCGTCGAAGCGGGGGCGGTGTTCGCCGAGATCGGCCCGCGC
ATGGCCGAGTTGAGCGGTTCCCGGCTGGCCGCGCAGCAACAGATGGAAGGCCTCCTGGCGCCGCACCGGC
CCAAGGAGCCCGCGTGGTTCCTGGCCACCGTCGGCGTCTCGCCCGACCACCAGGGCAAGGGTCTGGGCAG
CGCCGTCGTGCTCCCCGGAGTGGAGGCGGCCGAGCGCGCCGGGGTGCCCGCCTTCCTGGAGACCTCCGCG
CCCCGCAACCTCCCCTTCTACGAGCGGCTCGGCTTCACCGTCACCGCCGACGTCGAGGTGCCCGAAGGAC
CGCGCACCTGGTGCATGACCCGCAAGCCCGGTGCCTGAGAATTCTAGATCTTGAGACAAATGGCAGTATT
CATCCACAATTTTAAAAGAAAAGGGGGGATTGGGGGGTACAGTGCAGGGGAAAGAATAGTAGACATAATA
GCAACAGACATACAAACTAAAGAATTACAAAAACAAATTACAAAAATTCAAAATTTTCGGGTTTATTACA
GGGACAGCAGAGATCCACTTTGGCGCCGGCTCGAGGGGGCCCGGGGTTATTAATAGTAATCAATTACGGG
GTCATTAGTTCATAGCCCATATATGGAGTTCCGCGTTACATAACTTACGGTAAATGGCCCGCCTGGCTGA
CCGCCCAACGACCCCCGCCCATTGACGTCAATAATGACGTATGTTCCCATAGTAACGCCAATAGGGACTT
TCCATTGACGTCAATGGGTGGAGTATTTACGGTAAACTGCCCACTTGGCAGTACATCAAGTGTATCATAT
GCCAAGTACGCCCCCTATTGACGTCAATGACGGTAAATGGCCCGCCTGGCATTATGCCCAGTACATGACC
TTATGGGACTTTCCTACTTGGCAGTACATCTACGTATTAGTCATCGCTATTACCATGGTGATGCGGTTTT
GGCAGTACATCAATGGGCGTGGATAGCGGTTTGACTCACGGGGATTTCCAAGTCTCCACCCCATTGACGT
CAATGGGAGTTTGTTTTGGCACCAAAATCAACGGGACTTTCCAAAATGTCGTAACAACTCCGCCCCATTG
ACGCAAATGGGCGGTAGGCGTGTACGGTGGGAGGTCTATATAAGCAGAGCTCTCTGGCTAACTGTCGGGA
TCAACAAGTTTGTACAAAAAAGCAGGCTCCGAATTCACCGGTGCCGCCACCATGATCGATGGCGGAGGCG
GATCTGATCCAAAAAAGAAGAGAAAGGTAGATCCAAAAAAGAAGAGAAAGGTAGATCCAAAAAAGAAGAG
AAAGGTAGGATCTACCGGATCTAGAAACGATGGTGGTGGTGGAAGCGGGGGTGGGGGCAGCGGTGGAGGG
GGAAGCGGGCGCGCCGGGATCCTCCCCCCCAAGAAAAAGAGGAAGGTATCTAGAGGCCGCAGCCGCCTTT
TGGAAGATTTTCGAAACAACCGGTACCCCAATTTACAACTGCGGGAGATTGCTGGACATATAATGGAATT
TTCCCAAGACCAGCATGGGTCCAGATTCATTCAGCTGAAACTGGAGCGTGCCACACCAGCTGAGCGCCAG
CTTGTCTTCAATGAAATCCTCCAGGCTGCCTACCAACTCATGGTGGATGTGTTTGGTAATTACGTCATTC
AGAAGTTCTTTGAATTTGGCAGTCTTGAACAGAAGCTGGCTTTGGCAGAACGGATTCGAGGCCACGTCCT
GTCATTGGCACTACAGATGTATGGCAGCCGTGTTATCGAGAAAGCTCTTGAGTTTATTCCTTCAGACCAG
CAGAATGAGATGGTTCGGGAACTAGATGGCCATGTCTTGAAGTGTGTGAAAGATCAGAATGGCAATCACG
TGGTTCAGAAATGCATTGAATGTGTACAGCCCCAGTCTTTGCAATTTATCATCGACGCGTTTAAGGGACA
GGTATTTGCCTTATCCACACATCCTTATGGCTGCCGAGTGATTCAGAGAATCCTGGAGCACTGTCTCCCT
GACCAGACACTCCCTATTTTAGAGGAGCTTCACCAGCACACAGAGCAGCTGGTACAGGATCAATATGGAA
ATTATGTAATCCAACATGTACTGGAGCACGGTCGTCCTGAGGATAAAAGCAAAATTGTAGCAGAAATCCG
AGGCAATGTACTTGTATTGAGTCAGCACAAATTTGCAAGCAATGTTGTGGAGAAGTGTGTTACTCACGCC
TCACGTACGGAGCGCGCTGTGCTCATCGACGAGGTGTGCACCATGAACGACGGTCCCCACAGTGCCTTAT
ACACCATGATGAAGGACCAGTATGCCAACTACGTGGTCCAGAAGATGATTGACGTGGCGGAGCCAGGCCA
GCGGAAGATCGTCATGCATAAGATCCGGCCCCACATCGCAACTCTTCGTAAGTACACCTATGGCAAGCAC
ATTCTGGCCAAGCTGGAGAAGTACTACATGAAGAACGGTGTTGACTTAGGGGACCCAAAGAAGAAGCGCA
AAGTGGATCCTAAAAAGAAAAGAAAGGTAGGCGGCCGCGGGGGAGGCGGTTCCGGTGGCGGCGGAAGCGG
AGGTGGAGGATCAGGGCCGGCCGGAGGAGGTGGAAGCGGAGGAGGAGGAAGCGGAGGAGGAGGTAGCGGA
CCTAAGAAAAAGAGGAAGGTGGCGGCCGCTGGATCCCCTTCAGGGCAGATCAGCAACCAGGCCCTGGCTC
TGGCCCCTAGCTCCGCTCCAGTGCTGGCCCAGACTATGGTGCCCTCTAGTGCTATGGTGCCTCTGGCCCA
GCCACCTGCTCCAGCCCCTGTGCTGACCCCAGGACCACCCCAGTCACTGAGCGCTCCAGTGCCCAAGTCT
ACACAGGCCGGCGAGGGGACTCTGAGTGAAGCTCTGCTGCACCTGCAGTTCGACGCTGATGAGGACCTGG
GAGCTCTGCTGGGGAACAGCACCGATCCCGGAGTGTTCACAGATCTGGCCTCCGTGGACAACTCTGAGTT
TCAGCAGCTGCTGAATCAGGGCGTGTCCATGTCTCATAGTACAGCCGAACCAATGCTGATGGAGTACCCC
GAAGCCATTACCCGGCTGGTGACCGGCAGCCAGCGGCCCCCCGACCCCGCTCCAACTCCCCTGGGAACCA
GCGGCCTGCCTAATGGGCTGTCCGGAGATGAAGACTTCTCAAGCATCGCTGATATGGACTTTAGTGCCCT
GCTGTCACAGATTTCCTCTAGTGGGCAGGGAGGAGGTGGAAGCGGCTTCAGCGTGGACACCAGTGCCCTG
CTGGACCTGTTCAGCCCCTCGGTGACCGTGCCCGACATGAGCCTGCCTGACCTTGACAGCAGCCTGGCCA
GTATCCAAGAGCTCCTGTCTCCCCAGGAGCCCCCCAGGCCTCCCGAGGCAGAGAACAGCAGCCCGGATTC
AGGGAAGCAGCTGGTGCACTACACAGCGCAGCCGCTGTTCCTGCTGGACCCCGGCTCCGTGGACACCGGG
AGCAACGACCTGCCGGTGCTGTTTGAGCTGGGAGAGGGCTCCTACTTCTCCGAAGGGGACGGCTTCGCCG
AGGACCCCACCATCTCCCTGCTGACAGGCTCGGAGCCTCCCAAAGCCAAGGACCCCACTGTCTCCATCGA
TTGATTAATTAAGAATTCGACCCAGCTTTCTTGTACAAAGTGGTTGGTAAGCCTATCCCTAACCCTCTCC
TCGGTCTCGATTCTACGTAGTAATGAGCTAGCGCTAACCGGTGGCGCGTTAAGTCGACAATCAACCTCTG
GATTACAAAATTTGTGAAAGATTGACTGGTATTCTTAACTATGTTGCTCCTTTTACGCTATGTGGATACG
CTGCTTTAATGCCTTTGTATCATGCTATTGCTTCCCGTATGGCTTTCATTTTCTCCTCCTTGTATAAATC
CTGGTTGCTGTCTCTTTATGAGGAGTTGTGGCCCGTTGTCAGGCAACGTGGCGTGGTGTGCACTGTGTTT
GCTGACGCAACCCCCACTGGTTGGGGCATTGCCACCACCTGTCAGCTCCTTTCCGGGACTTTCGCTTTCC
CCCTCCCTATTGCCACGGCGGAACTCATCGCCGCCTGCCTTGCCCGCTGCTGGACAGGGGCTCGGCTGTT
GGGCACTGACAATTCCGTGGTGTTGTCGGGGAAATCATCGTCCTTTCCTTGGCTGCTCGCCTGTGTTGCC
ACCTGGATTCTGCGCGGGACGTCCTTCTGCTACGTCCCTTCGGCCCTCAATCCAGCGGACCTTCCTTCCC
GCGGCCTGCTGCCGGCTCTGCGGCCTCTTCCGCGTCTTCGCCTTCGCCCTCAGACGAGTCGGATCTCCCT
TTGGGCCGCCTCCCCGCGTCGACTTTAAGACCAATGACTTACAAGGCAGCTGTAGATCTTAGCCACTTTT
TAAAAGAAAAGGGGGGACTGGAAGGGCTAATTCACTCCCAACGAAGACAAGATCTGCTTTTTGCTTGTAC
TGGGTCTCTCTGGTTAGACCAGATCTGAGCCTGGGAGCTCTCTGGCTAACTAGGGAACCCACTGCTTAAG
CCTCAATAAAGCTTGCCTTGAGTGCTTCAAGTAGTGTGTGCCCGTCTGTTGTGTGACTCTGGTAACTAGA
GATCCCTCAGACCCTTTTAGTCAGTGTGGAAAATCTCTAGCAGTACGTATAGTAGTTCATGTCATCTTAT
TATTCAGTATTTATAACTTGCAAAGAAATGAATATCAGAGAGTGAGAGGAACTTGTTTATTGCAGCTTAT
AATGGTTACAAATAAAGCAATAGCATCACAAATTTCACAAATAAAGCATTTTTTTCACTGCATTCTAGTT
GTGGTTTGTCCAAACTCATCAATGTATCTTATCATGTCTGGCTCTAGCTATCCCGCCCCTAACTCCGCCC
ATCCCGCCCCTAACTCCGCCCAGTTCCGCCCATTCTCCGCCCCATGGCTGACTAATTTTTTTTATTTATG
CAGAGGCCGAGGCCGCCTCGGCCTCTGAGCTATTCCAGAAGTAGTGAGGAGGCTTTTTTGGAGGCCTAGG
GACGTACCCAATTCGCCCTATAGTGAGTCGTATTACGCGCGCTCACTGGCCGTCGTTTTACAACGTCGTG
ACTGGGAAAACCCTGGCGTTACCCAACTTAATCGCCTTGCAGCACATCCCCCTTTCGCCAGCTGGCGTAA
TAGCGAAGAGGCCCGCACCGATCGCCCTTCCCAACAGTTGCGCAGCCTGAATGGCGAATGGG
[124 nt withheld, positions 8743-8866]
C
[91 nt withheld, positions 8868-8958]
A
[49 nt withheld, positions 8960-9008]
CCTTTGACGTTGGAGTCCACGTTCTTT
[37 nt withheld, positions 9036-9072]
ACCCTATCTCGGTCTATTCTTTTGATTTATAAGGGATTTTGCCGATTTCGGCCTATTGGTTAAAAAATGA
GCTGATTTAACAAAAATTTAACGCGAATTTTAACAAAATATTAACGCTTACAATTTAGGTGGCACTTTTC
GGGGAAATGTGCGCGGAACCCCTATTTGTTTATTTTTCTAAATACATTCAAATATGTATCCGCTCATGAG
ACAATAACCCTGATAAATGCTTCAATAATATTGAAAAAGGAAGAGTATGAGTATTCAACATTTCCGTGTC
GCCCTTATTCCCTTTTTTGCGGCATTTTGCCTTCCTGTTTTTGCTCACCCAGAAACGCTGGTGAAAGTAA
AAGATGCTGAAGATCAGTTGGGTGCACGAGTGGGTTACATCGAACTGGATCTCAACAGCGGTAAGATCCT
TGAGAGTTTTCGCCCCGAAGAACGTTTTCCAATGATGAGCACTTTTAAAGTTCTGCTATGTGGCGCGGTA
TTATCCCGTATTGACGCCGGGCAAGAGCAACTCGGTCGCCGCATACACTATTCTCAGAATGACTTGGTTG
AGTACTCACCAGTCACAGAAAAGCATCTTACGGATGGCATGACAGTAAGAGAATTATGCAGTGCTGCCAT
AACCATGAGTGATAACACTGCGGCCAACTTACTTCTGACAACGATCGGAGGACCGAAGGAGCTAACCGCT
TTTTTGCACAACATGGGGGATCATGTAACTCGCCTTGATCGTTGGGAACCGGAGCTGAATGAAGCCATAC
CAAACGACGAGCGTGACACCACGATGCCTGTAGCAATGGCAACAACGTTGCGCAAACTATTAACTGGCGA
ACTACTTACTCTAGCTTCCCGGCAACAATTAATAGACTGGATGGAGGCGGATAAAGTTGCAGGACCACTT
CTGCGCTCGGCCCTTCCGGCTGGCTGGTTTATTGCTGATAAATCTGGAGCCGGTGAGCGTGGGTCTCGCG
GTATCATTGCAGCACTGGGGCCAGATGGTAAGCCCTCCCGTATCGTAGTTATCTACACGACGGGGAGTCA
GGCAACTATGGATGAACGAAATAGACAGATCGCTGAGATAGGTGCCTCACTGATTAAGCATTGGTAACTG
TCAGACCAAGTTTACTCATATATACTTTAGATTGATTTAAAACTTCATTTTTAATTTAAAAGGATCTAGG
TGAAGATCCTTTTTGATAATCTCATGACCAAAATCCCTTAACGTGAGTTTTCGTTCCACTGAGCGTCAGA
CCCCGTAGAAAAGATCAAAGGATCTTC
Features (pLannotate 1.2.2; 36 found; start..end, strand, type, name):
      1..589     +  rep_origin     ori: high-copy-number ColE1/pMB1/pBR322/pUC origin of replication
    772..864     +  CDS            lacI (fragment): lac repressor; lacI; The lac repressor binds to the lac operator to inhibit transcription in E. coli. This inhibition can be relieved by adding lactose or isopropyl-β-D-thiogalactopyranoside (IPTG).
    877..898     +  protein_bind   CAP binding site: CAP binding activates transcription in the presence of cAMP. E. coli catabolite activator protein
    913..943     +  promoter       lac promoter: promoter for the E. coli lac operon
    951..967     +  protein_bind   lac operator: The lac repressor binds to the lac operator to inhibit transcription in E. coli. This inhibition can be relieved by adding lactose or isopropyl-β-D-thiogalactopyranoside (IPTG). lac repressor encoded by lacI
   1012..1030    +  promoter       T3 promoter: promoter for bacteriophage T3 RNA polymerase
   1058..1284    +  promoter       RSV promoter: Rous sarcoma virus enhancer/promoter
   1285..1465    +  LTR            5' LTR (truncated): truncated 5' long terminal repeat (LTR) from HIV-1
   1512..1637    +  misc_feature   HIV-1 Ψ: packaging signal of human immunodeficiency virus type 1
   1621..1984    +  CDS            HIV-1 gag (fragment): gag protein from human immunodeficiency virus 1; gag
   2130..2363    +  misc_feature   RRE: The Rev response element (RRE) of HIV-1 allows for Rev-dependent mRNA export from the nucleus to the cytoplasm.
   2740..2766    +  CDS            Rev (fragment): human immunodeficiency virus 1 (HIV-1) Rev protein; rev; enhances nuclear export of unspliced and incompletely spliced viral mRNAs
   2767..3267    +  promoter       hPGK promoter: human phosphoglycerate kinase 1 promoter
   3289..3888    +  CDS            PuroR (fragment): puromycin N-acetyltransferase; pac from Streptomyces; confers resistance to puromycin
   3930..4047    +  misc_feature   cPPT/CTS: central polypurine tract and central termination sequence of HIV-1
   4164..4467    +  enhancer       CMV enhancer: human cytomegalovirus immediate early enhancer
   4468..4671    +  promoter       CMV promoter: human cytomegalovirus (CMV) immediate early promoter
   4694..4718    +  protein_bind   attB1: mutant version of attB; recombination site for the Gateway® BP reaction BP Clonase™
   4769..4789    +  CDS            SV40 NLS: nuclear localization signal of SV40 (simian virus 40) large T antigen
   4793..4813    +  CDS            SV40 NLS: nuclear localization signal of SV40 (simian virus 40) large T antigen
   4817..4837    +  CDS            SV40 NLS: nuclear localization signal of SV40 (simian virus 40) large T antigen
   4955..6001    +  CDS            PUM1 (fragment): PUM1_HUMAN - Also known as KIAA0099 From Homo sapiens (Human).
   6197..6739    +  CDS            Rela (fragment): TF65_MOUSE - Also known as Nfkb3. Experimental evidence at protein level: Swiss-Prot protein existence level 1. NF-kappa-B is a pleiotropic transcription factor present in almost all cell types and is the endpoint of a series of signal transduction events that are initiated by a vast array of stimuli related to many biological processes such as inflammation, immunity, differentiation, cell growth, tumorigenesis and apoptosis. NF-kappa-B is a homo- or heterodimeric complex formed by the Rel-like domain- containing proteins RELA/p65, RELB, NFKB1/p105, NFKB1/p50, REL and NFKB2/p52. The heterodime
   6764..7135    +  CDS            HSF1: C-terminal activation domain from the human heat shock transcription factor HSF1
   7160..7184    -  protein_bind   attB2: mutant version of attB; recombination site for the Gateway® BP reaction BP Clonase™
   7186..7227    +  CDS            V5 tag: epitope tag from simian virus 5
   7269..7857    +  misc_feature   WPRE: woodchuck hepatitis virus posttranscriptional regulatory element
   7908..7927    +  misc_feature   cPPT/CTS (fragment): central polypurine tract and central termination sequence of HIV-1
   7929..8162    +  LTR            3' LTR (ΔU3): self-inactivating 3' long terminal repeat (LTR) from HIV-1
   8240..8361    +  polyA_signal   SV40 poly(A) signal: SV40 polyadenylation signal
   8401..8536    +  rep_origin     SV40 ori: SV40 origin of replication
   8557..8575    -  promoter       T7 promoter: promoter for bacteriophage T7 RNA polymerase
   8583..8738    +  CDS            lacZα (fragment): LacZα fragment of β-galactosidase; lacZ fragment
   8743..9171    +  rep_origin     f1 ori (sequence partly withheld): f1 bacteriophage origin of replication; arrow indicates direction of (+) strand synthesis
   9224..9328    +  promoter       AmpR promoter: bla
   9329..10189   +  CDS            AmpR: β-lactamase; bla; confers resistance to ampicillin, carbenicillin, and related antibiotics
