[The description below was written by a language model from this plasmid's Addgene catalogue record and pLannotate feature annotations shown in this document.]
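Description:
pAT892_CMV/CAG_PUFa-p65HSF1 is a third-generation, self-inactivating lentiviral expression plasmid built on the pLX302 Gateway destination backbone, for delivering the Casilio activator module PUFa-p65HSF1 into mammalian cells. In bacteria it is maintained through a ColE1/pUC-type origin with ampicillin resistance. The catalogue lists it as low copy and propagated in a recombination-deficient stable strain, as is usual for LTR-containing plasmids. An f1 origin, an SV40 origin and leftover lac/lacZα cloning-vector fragments are also annotated. The viral frame consists of an RSV promoter driving a truncated HIV-1 5' LTR, which makes genomic RNA transcription Tat-independent. This is followed by the Ψ packaging signal with a partial gag sequence, the RRE for Rev-dependent export, cPPT/CTS, WPRE and a ΔU3 3' LTR followed by an SV40 poly(A) signal.

Between the LTRs sit two expression units. A human PGK promoter drives puromycin N-acetyltransferase for selecting transduced cells. Downstream, a CMV enhancer/promoter drives the insert, which is flanked by attB1 and attB2 sites left from Gateway recombination. The catalogue names the promoter "CMV/CAG", but the feature table annotates only CMV elements. The open reading frame begins with three tandem SV40 nuclear localization signals, then a human PUM1-derived PUF RNA-binding domain (the "PUFa" version), fused to the p65 (RelA) transactivation region and the HSF1 C-terminal activation domain. A backbone V5 tag lies just past attB2; whether it is translated in frame with the insert is not stated. In the Casilio system, PUF domains bind cognate sites appended to a guide RNA, so this effector is recruited to dCas9-targeted loci to activate transcription. The dCas9 and guide RNA components are not on this plasmid.
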