Addgene plasmid #134848: pAT892_CMV/CAG_PUFa-p65HSF1
Purpose: 3rd generation lentiviral expression of Casilio activator PUFa-p65HSF1 in mammalian cells
Depositing lab: Albert Cheng. Publication: Enhanced CRISPR-based DNA demethylation by Casilio-ME-mediated RNA-guided coupling of methylcytosine oxidation and DNA repair pathways. Taghbalout A, Du M, Jillette N, Rosikiewicz W, Rath A, Heinen CD, Li S, Cheng AW. Nat Commun. 2019 Sep 20;10(1):4296. doi: 10.1038/s41467-019-12339-7. PubMed 31541098.
Backbone
  Vector backbone: pLX302
  Backbone manufacturer: Plasmid #25896
  Backbone size w/o insert (bp): 9573
  Total vector size (bp): 10359
  Vector type: Mammalian Expression, Lentiviral, CRISPR, Synthetic Biology
  Selectable markers: Puromycin
Growth in bacteria
  Bacterial resistance: Ampicillin, 100 μg/mL
  Growth temperature: 30°C
  Growth strain: NEB Stable
  Copy number: Low Copy
Gene/Insert
  Gene/Insert name: PUFa-p65HSF1
  Species: H. sapiens (human), Synthetic
  Insert size (bp): 2427
  Promoter: CMV/CAG
  Tag / fusion protein: PUFa-p65HSF1
  Cloning method: Gateway Cloning
  Sequencing primers: 5′ cgcaaatgggcggtaggcgtg; 3′ agcagcgtatccacatagcg
Terms and licenses: Academic/Nonprofit Terms; Industry Terms: Not Available to Industry
How to cite: pAT892_CMV/CAG_PUFa-p65HSF1 was a gift from Albert Cheng (Addgene plasmid # 134848)
